Addgene plasmid #169210: Nsp3 Mac1 - P43 (Oxford)
Purpose: Expression of 6xHis tagged protein for crystallization, includes TEV protease site for tag removal
Depositing lab: James S Fraser. Depositing organization: University of California, San Francisco (UCSF). Publication: Fragment binding to the Nsp3 macrodomain of SARS-CoV-2 identified through crystallographic screening and computational docking. Schuller M, Correy GJ, Gahbauer S, Fearon D, Wu T, Diaz RE, Young ID, Carvalho Martins L, Smith DH, Schulze-Gahmen U, Owens TW, Deshpande I, Merz GE, Thwin AC, Biel JT, Peters JK, Moritz M, Herrera N, Kratochvil HT, Aimon A, Bennett JM, Brandao Neto J, Cohen AE, Dias A, Douangamath A, Dunnett L, Fedorov O, Ferla MP, Fuchs MR, Gorrie-Stone TJ, Holton JM, Johnson MG, Krojer T, Meigs G, Powell AJ, Rack JGM, Rangel VL, Russi S, Skyner RE, Smith CA, Soares AS, Wierman JL, Zhu K, O'Brien P, Jura N, Ashworth A, Irwin JJ, Thompson MC, Gestwicki JE, von Delft F, Shoichet BK, Fraser JS, Ahel I. Sci Adv. 2021 Apr 14;7(16). pii: 7/16/eabf8711. doi: 10.1126/sciadv.abf8711. Print 2021 Apr. PubMed 33853786.
Backbone
  Vector backbone: pET22b(+)
  Backbone size w/o insert (bp): 5358
  Total vector size (bp): 5928
  Vector type: Bacterial Expression
Growth in bacteria
  Bacterial resistance: Ampicillin, 100 μg/mL
  Growth temperature: 37°C
  Growth strain: DH5alpha
  Copy number: High Copy
Gene/Insert
  Gene/Insert name: SARS-CoV-2 Nsp3 Mac1 (alt name: Nsp3 ADRP)
  Species: SARS-CoV-2
  Insert size (bp): 570
  GenBank ID: NC_045512.2
  Promoter: T7
  Tag / fusion protein: 6xHis (N terminal on insert)
  Cloning method: Restriction Enzyme; 5′ cloning site NdeI (not destroyed); 3′ cloning site XhoI (not destroyed)
  Sequencing primers: 5′ T7 Fwd
Resource information
  A portion of this plasmid was derived from a plasmid made by: Genscript
Terms and licenses: Academic/Nonprofit Terms; Industry Terms
How to cite: Nsp3 Mac1 - P43 (Oxford) was a gift from James S Fraser (Addgene plasmid # 169210 ; http://n2t.net/addgene:169210 ; RRID:Addgene_169210)
