[The description below was written by a language model from this plasmid's Addgene catalogue record and the feature table of its GenBank file.]
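Description:
Nsp3 Mac1 - P43 (Oxford) is a bacterial expression plasmid built on pET22b(+) for producing the SARS-CoV-2 Nsp3 macrodomain (Mac1, also called the ADP-ribose phosphatase domain, ADRP) in E. coli. A roughly 570 bp insert was cloned between the NdeI and XhoI sites, both of which are retained. Cloning at NdeI would normally displace the pelB leader of the parent vector, and no leader is annotated. The backbone carries the ColE1/pBR322-type origin along with the bom and rop elements, an f1 origin for single-stranded DNA production, and the bla gene for ampicillin selection. The catalogue lists the plasmid as high copy, although rop is annotated as a copy-number-limiting function. The catalogue size (5928 bp) and the sequence record (5936 bp) differ by a few bases.

Expression is driven by the T7 promoter, followed by a lac operator and the strong T7 gene 10 ribosome binding site. A plasmid-borne lacI gene supplies repressor, so transcription depends on a host providing T7 RNA polymerase and is induced with IPTG, ending at the T7 terminator. The open reading frame begins with an N-terminal 6xHis tag followed by a TEV protease recognition site, allowing affinity purification and subsequent tag removal. The Mac1 coding region itself is not annotated in the feature table. A second 6xHis sequence, the vector's own C-terminal tag, is annotated just downstream of the insert. The record does not state whether a stop codon excludes it, and the catalogue lists only the N-terminal tag.

The stated purpose is protein production for crystallization, in the context of crystallographic fragment screening and computational docking against the macrodomain. The "P43" in the name probably denotes the crystal form obtained with this construct, though the record does not say so.
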