LOCUS       Exported 5936 bp ds-DNA circular SYN 28-JUL-2021
DEFINITION  Expression of 6xHis tagged protein for crystallization, includes TEV
            protease site for tag removal.
ACCESSION   .
VERSION     .
KEYWORDS    Nsp3 Mac1 - P43 (Oxford)
SOURCE      synthetic DNA construct
  ORGANISM  synthetic DNA construct
REFERENCE   1 (bases 1 to 5936)
  AUTHORS   Schuller M, Correy GJ, Gahbauer S, Fearon D, Wu T, Diaz RE, Young
            ID, Carvalho Martins L, Smith DH, Schulze-Gahmen U, Owens TW,
            Deshpande I, Merz GE, Thwin AC, Biel JT, Peters JK, Moritz M,
            Herrera N, Kratochvil HT, Aimon A, Bennett JM, Brandao Neto J, Cohen
            AE, Dias A, Douangamath A, Dunnett L, Fedorov O, Ferla MP, Fuchs MR,
            Gorrie-Stone TJ, Holton JM, Johnson MG, Krojer T, Meigs G, Powell
            AJ, Rack JGM, Rangel VL, Russi S, Skyner RE, Smith CA, Soares AS,
            Wierman JL, Zhu K, O'Brien P, Jura N, Ashworth A, Irwin JJ, Thompson
            MC, Gestwicki JE, von Delft F, Shoichet BK, Fraser JS, Ahel I
  TITLE     Fragment binding to the Nsp3 macrodomain of SARS-CoV-2 identified
            through crystallographic screening and computational docking.
  JOURNAL   Sci Adv. 2021 Apr 14;7(16). pii: 7/16/eabf8711. doi:
            10.1126/sciadv.abf8711. Print 2021 Apr.
  PUBMED    33853786
REFERENCE   2 (bases 1 to 5936)
  AUTHORS   .
  TITLE     Direct Submission
  JOURNAL   Exported Jul 28, 2021 from SnapGene Server 1.1.58
            http://www.snapgene.com
FEATURES             Location/Qualifiers
     source          1..5936
                     /organism="synthetic DNA construct"
                     /mol_type="other DNA"
     CDS             7..24
                     /codon_start=1
                     /product="6xHis affinity tag"
                     /label=6xHis
                     /translation="HHHHHH"
     CDS             49..69
                     /codon_start=1
                     /product="tobacco etch virus (TEV) protease recognition and
                     cleavage site"
                     /label=TEV site
                     /translation="XXXXXXX"
     CDS             583..600
                     /codon_start=1
                     /product="6xHis affinity tag"
                     /label=6xHis
                     /translation="HHHHHH"
     primer_bind     complement(653..671)
                     /label=T7 Term
                     /note="T7 terminator, reverse primer"
     terminator      667..714
                     /label=T7 terminator
                     /note="transcription terminator for bacteriophage T7 RNA
                     polymerase"
     rep_origin      751..1206
                     /direction=RIGHT
                     /label=f1 ori
                     /note="f1 bacteriophage origin of replication; arrow
                     indicates direction of (+) strand synthesis"
     primer_bind     complement(838..857)
                     /label=F1ori-R
                     /note="F1 origin, reverse primer"
     primer_bind     1048..1069
                     /label=F1ori-F
                     /note="F1 origin, forward primer"
     promoter        1232..1336
                     /gene="bla"
                     /label=AmpR promoter
     CDS             1337..2197
                     /codon_start=1
                     /gene="bla"
                     /product="beta-lactamase"
                     /label=AmpR
                     /note="confers resistance to ampicillin, carbenicillin, and
                     related antibiotics"
                     /translation="MSIQHFRVALIPFFAAFCLPVFAHPETLVKVKDAEDQLGARVGYI
                     ELDLNSGKILESFRPEERFPMMSTFKVLLCGAVLSRIDAGQEQLGRRIHYSQNDLVEYS
                     PVTEKHLTDGMTVRELCSAAITMSDNTAANLLLTTIGGPKELTAFLHNMGDHVTRLDRW
                     EPELNEAIPNDERDTTMPAAMATTLRKLLTGELLTLASRQQLIDWMEADKVAGPLLRSA
                     LPAGWFIADKSGAGERGSRGIIAALGPDGKPSRIVVIYTTGSQATMDERNRQIAEIGAS
                     LIKHW"
     primer_bind     complement(1555..1574)
                     /label=Amp-R
                     /note="Ampicillin resistance gene, reverse primer"
     rep_origin      2368..2956
                     /direction=RIGHT
                     /label=ori
                     /note="high-copy-number ColE1/pMB1/pBR322/pUC origin of
                     replication"
     primer_bind     2857..2876
                     /label=pBR322ori-F
                     /note="pBR322 origin, forward primer"
     primer_bind     3110..3127
                     /label=L4440
                     /note="L4440 vector, forward primer"
     misc_feature    3142..3281
                     /label=bom
                     /note="basis of mobility region from pBR322"
     primer_bind     complement(3207..3226)
                     /label=pRS-marker
                     /note="pRS vectors, use to sequence yeast selectable
                     marker"
     primer_bind     3367..3389
                     /label=pGEX 3'
                     /note="pGEX vectors, reverse primer"
     CDS             complement(3383..3574)
                     /codon_start=1
                     /gene="rop"
                     /product="Rop protein, which maintains plasmids at low copy
                     number"
                     /label=rop
                     /translation="MTKQEKTALNMARFIRSQTLTLLEKLNELDADEQADICESLHDHA
                     DELYRSCLARFGDDGENL"
     CDS             complement(4383..5465)
                     /codon_start=1
                     /gene="lacI"
                     /product="lac repressor"
                     /label=lacI
                     /note="The lac repressor binds to the lac operator to
                     inhibit transcription in E. coli. This inhibition can be
                     relieved by adding lactose or
                     isopropyl-beta-D-thiogalactopyranoside (IPTG)."
                     /translation="MKPVTLYDVAEYAGVSYQTVSRVVNQASHVSAKTREKVEAAMAEL
                     NYIPNRVAQQLAGKQSLLIGVATSSLALHAPSQIVAAIKSRADQLGASVVVSMVERSGV
                     EACKAAVHNLLAQRVSGLIINYPLDDQDAIAVEAACTNVPALFLDVSDQTPINSIIFSH
                     EDGTRLGVEHLVALGHQQIALLAGPLSSVSARLRLAGWHKYLTRNQIQPIAEREGDWSA
                     MSGFQQTMQMLNEGIVPTAMLVANDQMALGAMRAITESGLRVGADISVVGYDDTEDSSC
                     YIPPLTTIKQDFRLLGQTSVDRLLQLSQGQAVKGNQLLPVSLVKRKTTLAPNTQTASPR
                     ALADSLMQLARQVSRLESGQ"
     primer_bind     5427..5446
                     /label=LacI-R
                     /note="LacI, reverse primer"
     promoter        complement(5466..5543)
                     /gene="lacI"
                     /label=lacI promoter
     primer_bind     5749..5768
                     /label=pBRrevBam
                     /note="pBR322 vectors, tet region, downstream of BamHI,
                     reverse primer"
     primer_bind     5852..5871
                     /label=T7
                     /note="T7 promoter, forward primer"
     promoter        5852..5870
                     /label=T7 promoter
                     /note="promoter for bacteriophage T7 RNA polymerase"
     protein_bind    5871..5895
                     /label=lac operator
                     /bound_moiety="lac repressor encoded by lacI"
                     /note="The lac repressor binds to the lac operator to
                     inhibit transcription in E. coli. This inhibition can be
                     relieved by adding lactose or
                     isopropyl-beta-D-thiogalactopyranoside (IPTG)."
     RBS             5910..5932
                     /note="efficient ribosome binding site from bacteriophage
                     T7 gene 10 (Olins and Rangwala, 1989)"
ORIGIN
        1 catatgcacc atcaccatca ccattcttct ggtgtagatc tgggtaccga aaacctgtat
       61 tttcagnnnn nnnnnnnnnn nnnnnnnnnn nnnnnnnnnn nnnnnnnnnn nnnnnnnnnn
      121 nnnnnnnnnn nnnnnnnnnn nnnnnnnnnn nnnnnnnnnn nnnnnnnnnn nnnnnnnnnn
      181 nnnnnnnnnn nnnnnnnnnn nnnnnnnnnn nnnnnnnnnn nnnnnnnnnn nnnnnnnnnn
      241 nnnnnnnnnn nnnnnnnnnn nnnnnnnnnn nnnnnnnnnn nnnnnnnnnn nnnnnnnnnn
      301 nnnnnnnnnn nnnnnnnnnn nnnnnnnnnn nnnnnnnnnn nnnnnnnnnn nnnnnnnnnn
      361 nnnnnnnnnn nnnnnnnnnn nnnnnnnnnn nnnnnnnnnn nnnnnnnnnn nnnnnnnnnn
      421 nnnnnnnnnn nnnnnnnnnn nnnnnnnnnn nnnnnnnnnn nnnnnnnnnn nnnnnnnnnn
      481 nnnnnnnnnn nnnnnnnnnn nnnnnnnnnn nnnnnnnnnn nnnnnnnnnn nnnnnnnnnn
      541 nnnnnnnnnn nnnnnnnnnn nnnnnnnnnn nnntgactcg agcaccacca ccaccaccac
      601 tgagatccgg ctgctaacaa agcccgaaag gaagctgagt tggctgctgc caccgctgag
      661 caataactag cataacccct tggggcctct aaacgggtct tgaggggttt tttgctgaaa
      721 ggaggaacta tatccggatt ggcgaatggg nnnnnnnnnn nnnnnnnnnn nnnnnnnnnn
      781 nnnnnnnnnn nnnnnnnnnn nnnnnnnnnn nnnnnnnnnn nnnnnnnnnn nnnnnnnnnn
      841 nnnnnnnnnn nnnnnnnnnn nnnnnnnnnn nnnncnnnnn nnnnnnnnnn nnnnnnnnnn
      901 nnnnnnnnnn nnnnnnnnnn nnnnnnnnnn nnnnnnnnnn nnnnnnnnnn nnnnnnnnnn
      961 nnnnnnannn nnnnnnnnnn nnnnnnnnnn nnnnnnnnnn nnnnnnnnnn nnnnnncctt
     1021 tgacgttgga gtccacgttc tttaatagtg gactcttgtt ccaaactgga acaacactca
     1081 accctatctc ggtctattct tttgatttat aagggatttt gccgatttcg gcctattggt
     1141 taaaaaatga gctgatttaa caaaaattta acgcgaattt taacaaaata ttaacgctta
     1201 caatttaggt ggcacttttc ggggaaatgt gcgcggaacc cctatttgtt tatttttcta
     1261 aatacattca aatatgtatc cgctcatgag acaataaccc tgataaatgc ttcaataata
     1321 ttgaaaaagg aagagtatga gtattcaaca tttccgtgtc gcccttattc ccttttttgc
     1381 ggcattttgc cttcctgttt ttgctcaccc agaaacgctg gtgaaagtaa aagatgctga
     1441 agatcagttg ggtgcacgag tgggttacat cgaactggat ctcaacagcg gtaagatcct
     1501 tgagagtttt cgccccgaag aacgttttcc aatgatgagc acttttaaag ttctgctatg
     1561 tggcgcggta ttatcccgta ttgacgccgg gcaagagcaa ctcggtcgcc gcatacacta
     1621 ttctcagaat gacttggttg agtactcacc agtcacagaa aagcatctta cggatggcat
     1681 gacagtaaga gaattatgca gtgctgccat aaccatgagt gataacactg cggccaactt
     1741 acttctgaca acgatcggag gaccgaagga gctaaccgct tttttgcaca acatggggga
     1801 tcatgtaact cgccttgatc gttgggaacc ggagctgaat gaagccatac caaacgacga
     1861 gcgtgacacc acgatgcctg cagcaatggc aacaacgttg cgcaaactat taactggcga
     1921 actacttact ctagcttccc ggcaacaatt aatagactgg atggaggcgg ataaagttgc
     1981 aggaccactt ctgcgctcgg cccttccggc tggctggttt attgctgata aatctggagc
     2041 cggtgagcgt gggtctcgcg gtatcattgc agcactgggg ccagatggta agccctcccg
     2101 tatcgtagtt atctacacga cggggagtca ggcaactatg gatgaacgaa atagacagat
     2161 cgctgagata ggtgcctcac tgattaagca ttggtaactg tcagaccaag tttactcata
     2221 tatactttag attgatttaa aacttcattt ttaatttaaa aggatctagg tgaagatcct
     2281 ttttgataat ctcatgacca aaatccctta acgtgagttt tcgttccact gagcgtcaga
     2341 ccccgtagaa aagatcaaag gatcttcttg agatcctttt tttctgcgcg taatctgctg
     2401 cttgcaaaca aaaaaaccac cgctaccagc ggtggtttgt ttgccggatc aagagctacc
     2461 aactcttttt ccgaaggtaa ctggcttcag cagagcgcag ataccaaata ctgtccttct
     2521 agtgtagccg tagttaggcc accacttcaa gaactctgta gcaccgccta catacctcgc
     2581 tctgctaatc ctgttaccag tggctgctgc cagtggcgat aagtcgtgtc ttaccgggtt
     2641 ggactcaaga cgatagttac cggataaggc gcagcggtcg ggctgaacgg ggggttcgtg
     2701 cacacagccc agcttggagc gaacgaccta caccgaactg agatacctac agcgtgagct
     2761 atgagaaagc gccacgcttc ccgaagggag aaaggcggac aggtatccgg taagcggcag
     2821 ggtcggaaca ggagagcgca cgagggagct tccaggggga aacgcctggt atctttatag
     2881 tcctgtcggg tttcgccacc tctgacttga gcgtcgattt ttgtgatgct cgtcaggggg
     2941 gcggagccta tggaaaaacg ccagcaacgc ggccttttta cggttcctgg ccttttgctg
     3001 gccttttgct cacatgttct ttcctgcgtt atcccctgat tctgtggata accgtattac
     3061 cgcctttgag tgagctgata ccgctcgccg cagccgaacg accgagcgca gcgagtcagt
     3121 gagcgaggaa gcggaagagc gcctgatgcg gtattttctc cttacgcatc tgtgcggtat
     3181 ttcacaccgc aatggtgcac tctcagtaca atctgctctg atgccgcata gttaagccag
     3241 tatacactcc gctatcgcta cgtgactggg tcatggctgc gccccgacac ccgccaacac
     3301 ccgctgacgc gccctgacgg gcttgtctgc tcccggcatc cgcttacaga caagctgtga
     3361 ccgtctccgg gagctgcatg tgtcagaggt tttcaccgtc atcaccgaaa cgcgcgaggc
     3421 agctgcggta aagctcatca gcgtggtcgt gaagcgattc acagatgtct gcctgttcat
     3481 ccgcgtccag ctcgttgagt ttctccagaa gcgttaatgt ctggcttctg ataaagcggg
     3541 ccatgttaag ggcggttttt tcctgtttgg tcactgatgc ctccgtgtaa gggggatttc
     3601 tgttcatggg ggtaatgata ccgatgaaac gagagaggat gctcacgata cgggttactg
     3661 atgatgaaca tgcccggtta ctggaacgtt gtgagggtaa acaactggcg gtatggatgc
     3721 ggcgggacca gagaaaaatc actcagggtc aatgccagcg cttcgttaat acagatgtag
     3781 gtgttccaca gggtagccag cagcatcctg cgatgcagat ccggaacata atggtgcagg
     3841 gcgctgactt ccgcgtttcc agactttacg aaacacggaa accgaagacc attcatgttg
     3901 ttgctcaggt cgcagacgtt ttgcagcagc agtcgcttca cgttcgctcg cgtatcggtg
     3961 attcattctg ctaaccagta aggcaacccc gccagcctag ccgggtcctc aacgacagga
     4021 gcacgatcat gcgcacccgt ggggccgcca tgccggcgat aatggcctgc ttctcgccga
     4081 aacgtttggt ggcgggacca gtgacgaagg cttgagcgag ggcgtgcaag attccgaata
     4141 ccgcaagcga caggccgatc atcgtcgcgc tccagcgaaa gcggtcctcg ccgaaaatga
     4201 cccagagcgc tgccggcacc tgtcctacga gttgcatgat aaagaagaca gtcataagtg
     4261 cggcgacgat agtcatgccc cgcgcccacc ggaaggagct gactgggttg aaggctctca
     4321 agggcatcgg tcgagatccc ggtgcctaat gagtgagcta acttacatta attgcgttgc
     4381 gctcactgcc cgctttccag tcgggaaacc tgtcgtgcca gctgcattaa tgaatcggcc
     4441 aacgcgcggg gagaggcggt ttgcgtattg ggcgccaggg tggtttttct tttcaccagt
     4501 gagacgggca acagctgatt gcccttcacc gcctggccct gagagagttg cagcaagcgg
     4561 tccacgctgg tttgccccag caggcgaaaa tcctgtttga tggtggttaa cggcgggata
     4621 taacatgagc tgtcttcggt atcgtcgtat cccactaccg agatatccgc accaacgcgc
     4681 agcccggact cggtaatggc gcgcattgcg cccagcgcca tctgatcgtt ggcaaccagc
     4741 atcgcagtgg gaacgatgcc ctcattcagc atttgcatgg tttgttgaaa accggacatg
     4801 gcactccagt cgccttcccg ttccgctatc ggctgaattt gattgcgagt gagatattta
     4861 tgccagccag ccagacgcag acgcgccgag acagaactta atgggcccgc taacagcgcg
     4921 atttgctggt gacccaatgc gaccagatgc tccacgccca gtcgcgtacc gtcttcatgg
     4981 gagaaaataa tactgttgat gggtgtctgg tcagagacat caagaaataa cgccggaaca
     5041 ttagtgcagg cagcttccac agcaatggca tcctggtcat ccagcggata gttaatgatc
     5101 agcccactga cgcgttgcgc gagaagattg tgcaccgccg ctttacaggc ttcgacgccg
     5161 cttcgttcta ccatcgacac caccacgctg gcacccagtt gatcggcgcg agatttaatc
     5221 gccgcgacaa tttgcgacgg cgcgtgcagg gccagactgg aggtggcaac gccaatcagc
     5281 aacgactgtt tgcccgccag ttgttgtgcc acgcggttgg gaatgtaatt cagctccgcc
     5341 atcgccgctt ccactttttc ccgcgttttc gcagaaacgt ggctggcctg gttcaccacg
     5401 cgggaaacgg tctgataaga gacaccggca tactctgcga catcgtataa cgttactggt
     5461 ttcacattca ccaccctgaa ttgactctct tccgggcgct atcatgccat accgcgaaag
     5521 gttttgcgcc attcgatggt gtccgggatc tcgacgctct cccttatgcg actcctgcat
     5581 taggaagcag cccagtagta ggttgaggcc gttgagcacc gccgccgcaa ggaatggtgc
     5641 atgcaaggag atggcgccca acagtccccc ggccacgggg cctgccacca tacccacgcc
     5701 gaaacaagcg ctcatgagcc cgaagtggcg agcccgatct tccccatcgg tgatgtcggc
     5761 gatataggcg ccagcaaccg cacctgtggc gccggtgatg ccggccacga tgcgtccggc
     5821 gtagaggatc gagatctcga tcccgcgaaa ttaatacgac tcactatagg ggaattgtga
     5881 gcggataaca attcccctct agaaataatt ttgtttaact ttaagaagga gatata
//
